>Addgene plasmid #237534 | pTA7001-RWT4Ca_KDup | addgene full sequence | sequence record 471102 | Addgene NGS Result
GCGCCTTTCCGACGCTCACCGGGCTGGTTGCCCTCGCCGCTGGGCTGGCGGCCGTCTATGGCCCTGCAAA
CGCGCCAGAAACGCCGTCGAAGCCGTGTGCGAGACACCGCGGCCGCCGGCGTTGTGGATACCTCGCGGAA
AACTTGGCCCTCACTGACAGATGAGGGGCGGACGTTGACACTTGAGGGGCCGACTCACCCGGCGCGGCGT
TGACAGATGAGGGGCAGGCTCGATTTCGGCCGGCGACGTGGAGCTGGCCAGCCTCGCAAATCGGCGAAAA
CGCCTGATTTTACGCGAGTTTCCCACAGATGATGTGGACAAGCCTGGGGATAAGTGCCCTGCGGTATTGA
CACTTGAGGGGCGCGACTACTGACAGATGAGGGGCGCGATCCTTGACACTTGAGGGGCAGAGTGCTGACA
GATGAGGGGCGCACCTATTGACATTTGAGGGGCTGTCCACAGGCAGAAAATCCAGCATTTGCAAGGGTTT
CCGCCCGTTTTTCGGCCACCGCTAACCTGTCTTTTAACCTGCTTTTAAACCAATATTTATAAACCTTGTT
TTTAACCAGGGCTGCGCCCTGTGCGCGTGACCGCGCACGCCGAAGGGGGGTGCCCCCCCTTCTCGAACCC
TCCCGGCCCGCTAACGCGGGCCTCCCATCCCCCCAGGGGCTGCGCCCCTCGGCCGCGAACGGCCTCACCC
CAAAAATGGCAGCGCTGGCAGTCCTTGCCATTGCCGGGATCGGGGCAGTAACGGGATGGGCGATCAGCCC
GAGCGCGACGCCCGGAAGCATTGACGTGCCGCAGGTGCTGGCATCGACATTCAGCGACCAGGTGCCGGGC
AGTGAGGGCGGCGGCCTGGGTGGCGGCCTGCCCTTCACTTCGGCCGTCGGGGCATTCACGGACTTCATGG
CGGGGCCGGCAATTTTTACCTTGGGCATTCTTGGCATAGTGGTCGCGGGTGCCGTGCTCGTGTTCGGGGG
TGCGATAAACCCAGCGAACCATTTGAGGTGATAGGTAAGATTATACCGAGGTATGAAAACGAGAATTGGA
CCTTTACAGAATTACTCTATGAAGCGCCATATTTAAAAAGCTACCAAGACGAAGAGGATGAAGAGGATGA
GGAGGCAGATTGCCTTGAATATATTGACAATACTGATAAGATAATATATCTTTTATATAGAAGATATCGC
CGTATGTAAGGATTTCAGGGGGCAAGGCATAGGCAGCGCGCTTATCAATATATCTATAGAATGGGCAAAG
CATAAAAACTTGCATGGACTAATGCTTGAAACCCAGGACAATAACCTTATAGCTTGTAAATTCTATCATA
ATTGGGTAATGACTCCAACTTATTGATAGTGTTTTATGTTCAGATAATGCCCGATGACTTTGTCATGCAG
CTCCACCGATTTTGAGAACGACAGCGACTTCCGTCCCAGCCGTGCCAGGTGCTGCCTCAGATTCAGGTTA
TGCCGCTCAATTCGCTGCGTATATCGCTTGCTGATTACGTGCAGCTTTCCCTTCAGGCGGGATTCATACA
GCGGCCAGCCATCCGTCATCCATATCACCACGTCAAAGGGTGACAGCAGGCTCATAAGACGCCCCAGCGT
CGCCATAGTGCGTTCACCGAATACGTGCGCAACAACCGTCTTCCGGAGACTGTCATACGCGTAAAACAGC
CAGCGCTGGCGCGATTTAGCCCCGACATAGCCCCACTGTTCGTCCATTTCCGCGCAGACGATGACGTCAC
TGCCCGGCTGTATGCGCGAGGTTACCGACTGCGGCCTGAGTTTTTTAAGTGACGTAAAATCGTGTTGAGG
CCAACGCCCATAATGCGGGCTGTTGCCCGGCATCCAACGCCATTCATGGCCATATCAATGATTTTCTGGT
GCGTACCGGGTTGAGAAGCGGTGTAAGTGAACTGCAGTTGCCATGTTTTACGGCAGTGAGAGCAGAGATA
GCGCTGATGTCCGGCGGTGCTTTTGCCGTTACGCACCACCCCGTCAGTAGCTGAACAGGAGGGACAGCTG
ATAGAAACAGAAGCCACTGGAGCACCTCAAAAACACCATCATACACTAAATCAGTAAGTTGGCAGCATCA
CCCATAATTGTGGTTTCAAAATCGGCTCCGTCGATACTATGTTATACGCCAACTTTGAAAACAACTTTGA
AAAAGCTGTTTTCTGGTATTTAAGGTTTTAGAATGCAAGGAACAGTGAATTGGAGTTCGTCTTGTTATAA
TTAGCTTCTTGGGGTATCTTTAAATACTGTAGAAAAGAGGAAGGAAATAATAAATGGCTAAAATGAGAAT
ATCACCGGAATTGAAAAAACTGATCGAAAAATACCGCTGCGTAAAAGATACGGAAGGAATGTCTCCTGCT
AAGGTATATAAGCTGGTGGGAGAAAATGAAAACCTATATTTAAAAATGACGGACAGCCGGTATAAAGGGA
CCACCTATGATGTGGAACGGGAAAAGGACATGATGCTATGGCTGGAAGGAAAGCTGCCTGTTCCAAAGGT
CCTGCACTTTGAACGGCATGATGGCTGGAGCAATCTGCTCATGAGTGAGGCCGATGGCGTCCTTTGCTCG
GAAGAGTATGAAGATGAACAAAGCCCTGAAAAGATTATCGAGCTGTATGCGGAGTGCATCAGGCTCTTTC
ACTCCATCGACATATCGGATTGTCCCTATACGAATAGCTTAGACAGCCGCTTAGCCGAATTGGATTACTT
ACTGAATAACGATCTGGCCGATGTGGATTGCGAAAACTGGGAAGAAGACACTCCATTTAAAGATCCGCGC
GAGCTGTATGATTTTTTAAAGACGGAAAAGCCCGAAGAGGAACTTGTCTTTTCCCACGGCGACCTGGGAG
ACAGCAACATCTTTGTGAAAGATGGCAAAGTAAGTGGCTTTATTGATCTTGGGAGAAGCGGCAGGGCGGA
CAAGTGGTATGACATTGCCTTCTGCGTCCGGTCGATCAGGGAGGATATCGGGGAAGAACAGTATGTCGAG
CTATTTTTTGACTTACTGGGGATCAAGCCTGATTGGGAGAAAATAAAATATTATATTTTACTGGATGAAT
TGTTTTAGTACCTAGATGTGGCGCAACGATGCCGGCGACAAGCAGGAGCGCACCGACTTCTTCCGCATCA
AGTGTTTTGGCTCTCAGGCCGAGGCCCACGGCAAGTATTTGGGCAAGGGGTCGCTGGTATTCGTGCAGGG
CAAGATTCGGAATACCAAGTACGAGAAGGACGGCCAGACGGTCTACGGGACCGACTTCATTGCCGATAAG
GTGGATTATCTGGACACCAAGGCACCAGGCGGGTCAAATCAGGAATAAGGGCACATTGCCCCGGCGTGAG
TCGGGGCAATCCCGCAAGGAGGGTGAATGAATCGGACGTTTGACCGGAAGGCATACAGGCAAGAACTGAT
CGACGCGGGGTTTTCCGCCGAGGATGCCGAAACCATCGCAAGCCGCACCGTCATGCGTGCGCCCCGCGAA
ACCTTCCAGTCCGTCGGCTCGATGGTCCAGCAAGCTACGGCCAAGATCGAGCGCGACAGCGTGCAACTGG
CTCCCCCTGCCCTGCCCGCGCCATCGGCCGCCGTGGAGCGTTCGCGTCGTCTCGAACAGGAGGCGGCAGG
TTTGGCGAAGTCGATGACCATCGACACGCGAGGAACTATGACGACCAAGAAGCGAAAAACCGCCGGCGAG
GACCTGGCAAAACAGGTCAGCGAGGCCAAGCAGGCCGCGTTGCTGAAACACACGAAGCAGCAGATCAAGG
AAATGCAGCTTTCCTTGTTCGATATTGCGCCGTGGCCGGACACGATGCGAGCGATGCCAAACGACACGGC
CCGCTCTGCCCTGTTCACCACGCGCAACAAGAAAATCCCGCGCGAGGCGCTGCAAAACAAGGTCATTTTC
CACGTCAACAAGGACGTGAAGATCACCTACACCGGCGTCGAGCTGCGGGCCGACGATGACGAACTGGTGT
GGCAGCAGGTGTTGGAGTACGCGAAGCGCACCCCTATCGGCGAGCCGATCACCTTCACGTTCTACGAGCT
TTGCCAGGACCTGGGCTGGTCGATCAATGGCCGGTATTACACGAAGGCCGAGGAATGCCTGTCGCGCCTA
CAGGCGACGGCGATGGGCTTCACGTCCGACCGCGTTGGGCACCTGGAATCGGTGTCGCTGCTGCACCGCT
TCCGCGTCCTGGACCGTGGCAAGAAAACGTCCCGTTGCCAGGTCCTGATCGACGAGGAAATCGTCGTGCT
GTTTGCTGGCGACCACTACACGAAATTCATATGGGAGAAGTACCGCAAGCTGTCGCCGACGGCCCGACGG
ATGTTCGACTATTTCAGCTCGCACCGGGAGCCGTACCCGCTCAAGCTGGAAACCTTCCGCCTCATGTGCG
GATCGGATTCCACCCGCGTGAAGAAGTGGCGCGAGCAGGTCGGCGAAGCCTGCGAAGAGTTGCGAGGCAG
CGGCCTGGTGGAACACGCCTGGGTCAATGATGACCTGGTGCATTGCAAACGCTAGGGCCTTGTGGGGTCA
GTTCCGGCTGGGGGTTCAGCAGCCAGCGCTTTACTGGCATTTCAGGAACAAGCGGGCACTGCTCGACGCA
CTTGCTTCGCTCAGTATCGCTCGGGACGCACGGCGCGCTCTACGAACTGCCGATAAACAGAGGATTAAAA
TTGACAATTGTGATTAAGGCTCAGATTCGACGGCTTGGAGCGGCCGACGTGCAGGATTTCCGCGAGATCC
GATTGTCGGCCCTGAAGAAAGCTCCAGAGATGTTCGGGTCCGTTTACGAGCACGAGGAGAAAAAGCCCAT
GGAGGCGTTCGCTGAACGGTTGCGAGATGCCGTGGCATTCGGCGCCTACATCGACGGCGAGATCATTGGG
CTGTCGGTCTTCAAACAGGAGGACGGCCCCAAGGACGCTCACAAGGCGCATCTGTCCGGCGTTTTCGTGG
AGCCCGAACAGCGAGGCCGAGGGGTCGCCGGTATGCTGCTGCGGGCGTTGCCGGCGGGTTTATTGCTCGT
GATGATCGTCCGACAGATTCCAACGGGAATCTGGTGGATGCGCATCTTCATCCTCGGCGCACTTAATATT
TCGCTATTCTGGAGCTTGTTGTTTATTTCGGTCTACCGCCTGCCGGGCGGGGTCGCGGCGACGGTAGGCG
CTGTGCAGCCGCTGATGGTCGTGTTCATCTCTGCCGCTCTGCTAGGTAGCCCGATACGATTGATGGCGGT
CCTGGGGGCTATTTGCGGAACTGCGGGCGTGGCGCTGTTGGTGTTGACACCAAACGCAGCGCTAGATCCT
GTCGGCGTCGCAGCGGGCCTGGCGGGGGCGGTTTCCATGGCGTTCGGAACCGTGCTGACCCGCAAGTGGC
AACCTCCCGTGCCTCTGCTCACCTTTACCGCCTGGCAACTGGCGGCCGGAGGACTTCTGCTCGTTCCAGT
AGCTTTAGTGTTTGATCCGCCAATCCCGATGCCTACAGGAACCAATGTTCTCGGCCTGGCGTGGCTCGGC
CTGATCGGAGCGGGTTTAACCTACTTCCTTTGGTTCCGGGGGATCTCGCGACTCGAACCTACAGTTGTTT
CCTTACTGGGCTTTCTCAGCCCCAGATCTGGGGTCGATCAGCCGGGGATGCATCAGGCCGACAGTCGGAA
CTTCGGGTCCCCGACCTGTACCATTCGGTGAGCAATGGATAGGGGAGTTGATATCGTCAACGTTCACTTC
TAAAGAAATAGCGCCACTCAGCTTCCTCAGCGGCTTTATCCAGCGATTTCCTATTATGTCGGCATAGTTC
TCAAGATCGACAGCCTGTCACGGTTAAGCGAGAAATGAATAAGAAGGCTGATAATTCGGATCTCTGCGAG
GGAGATGATATTTGATCACAGGCAGCAACGCTCTGTCATCGTTACAATCAACATGCTACCCTCCGCGAGA
TCATCCGTGTTTCAAACCCGGCAGCTTAGTTGCCGTTCTTCCGAATAGCATCGGTAACATGAGCAAAGTC
TGCCGCCTTACAACGGCTCTCCCGCTGACGCCGTCCCGGACTGATGGGCTGCCTGTATCGAGTGGTGATT
TTGTGCCGAGCTGCCGGTCGGGGAGCTGTTGGCTGGCTGGTGGCAGGATATATTGTGGTGTAAACAAATT
GACGCTTAGACAACTTAATAACACATTGCGGACGTTTTTAATGTACTGGGGTGGTTTTTCTTTTCACCAG
TGAGACGGGCAACAGCTGATTGCCCTTCACCGCCTGGCCCTGAGAGAGTTGCAGCAAGCGGTCCACGCTG
GTTTGCCCCAGCAGGCGAAAATCCTGTTTGATGGTGGTTCCGAAATCGGCAAAATCCCTTATAAATCAAA
AGAATAGCCCGAGATAGGGT
[37 nt withheld, positions 6391-6427]
AAAGAACGTGGACTCCAACGTCAAAGG
[141 nt withheld, positions 6455-6595]
G
[44 nt withheld, positions 6597-6640]
CATTCAGGCTGCGCAACTGTTGGGAAGGGCGATCGGTGCGGGCCTCTTCGCTATTACGCCAGCTGGCGAA
AGGGGGATGTGCTGCAAGGCGATTAAGTTGGGTAACGCCAGGGTTTTCCCAGTCACGACGTTGTAAAACG
ACGGCCAGTGAATTCCTCGAAGCTTGCATGCCGGTCGACTCTAGAGGATCCGGGTGACAGCCCTCCGACG
GGTGACAGCCCTCCGACGGGTGACAGCCCTCCGAATTCTAGAGGATCCGGGTGACAGCCCTCCGACGGGT
GACAGCCCTCCGACGGGTGACAGCCCTCCGAATTCGAGCTCGGTACCCGGGGATCTGTCGACCTCGATCG
AGATCTTCGCAAGACCCTTCCTCTATATAAGGAAGTTCATTTCATTTGGAGAGGACACGCTGAAGCTAGT
CGACTCTAGCCTCGAGACAAGTTTGTACAAAAAAGCAGGCTCCACCATGATGGGTGGCTATGAGTTCCAG
AGGGCAGAATTGGACGCCCTTGAGGGTGTAGTTCGTTACCCAACCGCCGAACCCATGTCTTTAACACTAC
CTCTTTTGCGTCACATTACGAATGATTTCTCCCCTGAGTTCGAGATATCTAAGGACGACTCCGCCGTGGT
ATATCTAGGAGTGCTACCATCAGGATTTAGGGTGGCAGTGAAGAAATCACATTTTAGGTTTTGTCTGGAC
GACGAGGACGCCTTCACTAATGAAGTTTCAATTGCAATGAAAGCCGCACATAAGAATACTGTAAGAGTAA
TCGGCTATTGTCATCATACACATGAGCAGATTGCCGAGTATGAGGGAAAGCAAGTCTTCGCAGAAGTGCG
TGAGAGGTTGATATGTACTGAGTACGTGCCCAATGGACCTCTATCCGGCCATATCTTGCTGCTCTTTATG
GGTAGCGACTACAAGGACCACGACGGTGACTACAAGGACCACGACATCGACTACAAGGACGACGACGACA
AGATCACCCAGCTTTCTTGTACAAAGTGGTGCTCGACGATTATAAGGATCATGATGGAGATTATAAGGAT
CATGATATTGATTATAAGGATGATGATGATAAGTAAACTAGTCGATCCAGGCCTCCCAGCTTTCGTCCGT
ATCATCGGTTTCGACAACGTTCGTCAAGTTCAATGCATCAGTTTCATTGCCCACACACCAGAATCCTACT
AAGTTTGAGTATTATGGCATTGGAAAAGCTGTTTTCTTCTATCATTTGTTCTGCTTGTAATTTACTGTGT
TCTTTCAGTTTTTGTTTTCGGACATCAAAATGCAAATGGATGGATAAGAGTTAATAAATGATATGGTCCT
TTTGTTCATTCTCAAATTATTATTATCTGTTGTTTTTACTTTAATGGGTTGAATTTAAGTAAGAAAGGAA
CTAACAGTGTGATATTAAGGTGCAATGTTAGACATATAAAACAGTCTTTCACCTCTCTTTGGTTATGTCT
TGAATTGGTTTGTTTCTTCACTTATCTGTGTAATCAAGTTTACTATGAGTCTATGATCAAGTAATTATGC
AATCAAGTTAAGTACAGTATAGGCTTTTTGTGTCGAGGGGGTACCGAGTCGAGGGGGGATCAATTCCCGA
TCTAGTAACATAGATGACACCGCGCGCGATAATTTATCCTAGTTTGCGCGCTATATTTTGTTTTCTATCG
CGTATTAAATGTATAATTGCGGGACTCTAATCATAAAAACCCATCTCATAAATAACGTCATGCATTACAT
GTTAATTATTACATGCTTAACGTAATTCAACAGAAATTATATGATAATCATCGCAAGACCGGCAACAGGA
TTCAATCTTAAGAAACTTTATTGCCAAATGTTTGAACGATCGGGGAAATTCGGGGGATCAGCTTGTGATC
ATGTTACATCACCTCCAAGATCCCGGACGAGTGCTGGGGCGTCGGTTTCCACTATCGGCGAGTACTTCTA
CACAGCCATCGGTCCAGACGGCCGCGCTTCTGCGGGCGATTTGTGTACGCCCGACAGTCCCGGCTCCGGA
TCGGACGATTGCGTCGCATCGACCCTGCGCCCAAGCTGCATCATCGAAATTGCCGTCAACCAAGCTCTGA
TAGAGTTGGTCAAGACCAATGCGGAGCATATACGCCCGGAGCCGCGGCGATCCTGCAAGCTCCGGATGCC
TCCGCTCGAAGTAGCGCGTCTGCTGCTCCATACAAGCCAACCACGGCCTCCAGAAGAAGATGTTGGCGAC
CTCGTATTGGGAATCCCCGAACATCGCCTCGCTCCAGTCAATGACCGCTGTTATGCGGCCATTGTCCGTC
AGGACATTGTTGGAGCCGAAATCCGCGTGCACGAGGTGCCGGACTTCGGGGCAGTCCTCGGCCCAAAGCA
TCAGCTCATCGAGAGCCTGCGCGACGGACGCACTGACGGTGTCGTCCATCACAGTTTGCCAGTGATACAC
ATGGGGATCAGCAATCGCGCATATGAAATCACGCCATGTAGTGTATTGACCGATTCCTTGCGGTCCGAAT
GGGCCGAACCCGCTCGTCTGGCTAAGATCGGCCGCAGCGATCGCATCCATGGCCTCCGCGACCGGCTGCA
GAACAGCGGGCAGTTCGGTTTCAGGCAGGTCTTGCAACGTGACACCCTGTGCACGGCGGGAGATGCAATA
GGTCAGGCTCTCGCTGAATTCCCCAATGTCAAGCACTTCCGGAATCGGGAGCGCGGCCGATGCAAAGTGC
CGATAAACATAACGATCTTTGTAGAAACCATCGGCGCAGCTATTTACCCGCAGGACATATCCACGCCCTC
CTACATCGAAGCTGAAAGCACGAGATTCTTCGCCCTCCGAGAGCTGCATCAGGTCGGAGACGCTGTCGAA
CTTTTCGATCAGAAACTTCTCGACAGACGTCGCGGTGAGTTCAGGCTTTTTCATATCTCATTGCCCCCCG
GGATCTTGCAGGTCGAGATCCTCTAGCGGATCCGGTGCAGATTATTTGGATTGAGAGTGAATATGAGACT
CTAATTGGATACCGAGGGGAATTTATGGAACGTCAGTGGAGCATTTTTGACAAGAAATATTTGCTAGCTG
ATAGTGACCTTAGGCGACTTTTGAACGCGCAATAATGGTTTCTGACGTATGTGCTTAGCTCATTAAACTC
CAGAAACCCGCGGCTGAGTGGCTCCTTCAACGTTGCGGTTCTGTCAGTTCCAAACGTAAAACGGCTTGTC
CCGCGTCATCGGCGGGGGTCATAACGTGACTCCCTTAATTCTCCGCTCATGATCAGATTGTCGTTTCCCG
CCTTCAGTTTCAAGCTTGTTTGGGGATCTAGTGTTTTACTCCTCATATTAACTTCGGTCATTAGAGGCCA
CGATTTGACACATTTTTACTCAAAACAAAATGTTTGCATATCTCTTATAATTTCAAATTCAACACACAAC
AAATAAGAGAAAAAACAAATAATATTAATTTGAGAATGAACAAAAGGACCATATCATTCATTAACTCTTC
TCCATCCATTTCCATTTCACAGTTCGATAGCGAAAACCGAATAAAAAACACAGTAAATTACAAGCACAAC
AAATGGTACAAGAAAAACAGTTTTCCCAATGCCATAATACTCGAACAAGCTAGCTTACTCAGTTAGGTCG
AGTCATTTTTGATGAAACAGAAGCTTTTTGATATTTCCATTTGAATATTTTGGTATCTGATTAGTGATGA
TTTCAGCTAACATCTCTGGGAATTCAATACTCATGGTCTTATCCAAAAATGTCTGGAAGCAGTAGGTAAG
GAGATTCTCAACCACCTCATGCATGGAGTCCAGAAGCTTTGTCAGTTGGTAAAACCGTTGCCAGTTCTGA
CTGGAGTTCCCTTCCCTTTTGACGATGGCTTTTCCTAGCTCTTTGATATAAGTCATTCGAATCTCATCAA
ATAACTCTTGGCTCTTCAGACCTTCCTTAGGAACTGAGGAGAGAAGCAGTAAGGTTTTCATACAGAGATA
CTCTTCATAGGATACCTGCAATCTTTGTAATTCAGAGGAGACAAACAGCATGTGTTTACATTGGTCATAC
ATGCAGGGTAGAGACATTCTCTGCTCATTAATAATCAGATCAGGAGCAAAGCAGAGCAGGTTTCCACTTG
ATTGTCTGTATGATCTCCAACCCAGGGCAAATGCCATGAGAAACATCCATGAGTACTGTAGCAGGGTCAT
TTGGTCATCCAGGTGTAAGTTTCTGAAGCCTGGTATCGCCTTTGCCCATTTCACTGCTGCAATCACTTGA
CGCCCACCTAACATGTTGAGTGTGGTCATAATTCTCCATGCTGAATCTGGAACAGAGCTATCATATCCTG
CATACAACACCTCGGGTTCAATCACCTCCAGCAGTGACACCAAGGTAGGGGTGAGCTGTGGTAATGCAGC
AGGAACTATTGTTTTGTTAGGATTTTCCGAAGTGTCTTGTGAGACTCCTGCAGTGGCTTGCTGAATTGGA
TCCCCACCGTACTCGTCAATTCCAAGGGCATCGGTAAACATCTGCTCAAACTCGAAGTCGGCCATATCCA
GAGCGCCGTAGGGGGCGGAGTCGTGGGGGGTAAATCCCGGACCCGGGGAATCCCCGTCCCCCAACATGTC
CAGATCGAAATCGTCTAGCGCGTCGGCATGCGCCATCGCCACGTCCTCGCCGTCTAAGTGGAGCTCGTCC
CCCAGGCTGACATCGGTCGGGGGGGCGCTCGACCTAGGAAAAATCAGTAGAAATAGCTGTTCCAGTCTTT
CTAGCCTTGATTCCACTTCTGTCAGATGTGCCCTAGTCAGCGGAGACCTTTTGGTTTTGGGAGAGTAGCG
ACACTCCCAGTTGTTCTTCAGACACTTGGCGCACTTCGGTTTTTCTTTGGAGCACTTGAGCTTTTTAAGT
CGGCAAATATCGCATGCTTGTTCGATAGAAGACAGTAGCTTCATTGGATCTGCCATTGTTTAAACTAGAG
TCCCCCGTGTTCTCTCCAAATGAAATGAACTTCCTTATATAGAGGAAGGGTCTTGCGAAGGATAGTGGGA
TTGTGCGTCATCCCTTACGTCAGTGGAGATATCACATCAATCCACTTGCTTTGAAGACGTGGTTGGAACG
TCTTCTTTTTCCACGATGCTCCTCGTGGGTGGGGGTCCATCTTTGGGACCACTGTCGGCAGAGGCATCTT
CAACGATGGCCTTTCCTTTATCGCAATGATGGCATTTGTAGGAGCCACCTTCCTTTTCCACTATCTTCAC
AATAAAGTGACAGATAGCTGGGCAATGGAATCCGAGGAGGTTTCCGGATATTACCCTTTGTTGAAAAGTC
TCAATTGCCCTTTGGTCTTCTGAGACTGTATCTTTGATATTTTTGGAGTAGACAAGTGTGTCGTGCTCCA
CCATGTTGACGAAGATTTTCTTCTTGTCATTGAGTCGTAAGAGACTCTGTATGAACTGTTCGCCAGTCTT
TACGGCGAGTTCTGTTAGGTCCTCTATTTGAATCTTTGACTCCATGGCCTTTGATTCAGTGGGAACTACC
TTTTTAGAGACTCCAATCTCTATTACTTGCCTTGGTTTGTGAAGCAAGCCTTGAATCGTCCATACTGGAA
TAGTACTTCTGATCTTGAGAAATATATCTTTCTCTGTGTTCTTGATGCAGTTAGTCCTGAATCTTTTGAC
TGCATCTTTAACCTTCTTGGGAAGGTATTTGATTTCCTGGAGATTATTGCTCGGGTAGATCGTCTTGATG
AGACCTGCTGCGTAAGCCTCTCTAACCATCTGTGGGTTAGCATTCTTTCTGAAATTGAAAAGGCTAATCT
GGGGACCTGCAGGAAACTATCAGTGTTTGACAGGATATATTGGCGGGTAAACCTAAGAGAAAAGAGCGTT
TATTAGAATAATCGGATATTTAAAAGGGCGTGAAAAGGTTTATCCGTTCGTCCATTTGTATGTGCATGCC
AACCACAGGGTTCCCCAGATCTGGCGCCGGCCAGCGAGACGAGCAAGATTGGCCGCCGCCCGAAACGATC
CGACAGCGCGCCCAGCACAGGTGCGCAGGCAAATTGCACCAACGCATACAGCGCCAGCAGAATGCCATAG
TGGGCGGTGACGTCGTTCGAGTGAACCAGATCGCGCAGGAGGCCCGGCAGCACCGGCATAATCAGGCCGA
TGCCGACAGCGTCGAGCGCGACAGTGCTCAGAATTACGATCAGGGGTATGTTGGGTTTCACGTCTGGCCT
CCGGACCAGCCTCCGCTGGTCCGATTGAACGCGCGGATTCTTTATCACTGATAAGTTGGTGGACATATTA
TGTTTATCAGTGATAAAGTGTCAAGCATGACAAAGTTGCAGCCGAATACAGTGATCCGTGCCGCCCTGGA
CCTGTTGAACGAGGTCGGCGTAGACGGTCTGACGACACGCAAACTGGCGGAACGGTTGGGGGTTCAGCAG
CCGGCGCTTTACTGGCACTTCAGGAACAAGCGGGCGCTGCTCGACGCACTGGCCGAAGCCATGCTGGCGG
AGAATCATACGCATTCGGTGCCGAGAGCCGACGACGACTGGCGCTCATTTCTGATCGGGAATGCCCGCAG
CTTCAGGCAGGCGCTGCTCGCCTACCGCGATGGCGCGCGCATCCATGCCGGCACGCGACCGGGCGCACCG
CAGATGGAAACGGCCGACGCGCAGCTTCGCTTCCTCTGCGAGGCGGGTTTTTCGGCCGGGGACGCCGTCA
ATGCGCTGATGACAATCAGCTACTTCACTGTTGGGGCCGTGCTTGAGGAGCAGGCCGGCGACAGCGATGC
CGGCGAGCGCGGCGGCACCGTTGAACAGGCTCCGCTCTCGCCGCTGTTGCGGGCCGCGATAGACGCCTTC
GACGAAGCCGGTCCGGACGCAGCGTTCGAGCAGGGACTCGCGGTGATTGTCGATGGATTGGCGAAAAGGA
GGCTCGTTGTCAGGAACGTTGAAGGACCGAGAAAGGGTGACGATTGATCAGGACCGCTGCCGGAGCGCAA
CCCACTCACTACAGCAGAGCCATGTAGACAACATCCCCTCCCCCTTTCCACCGCGTCAGACGCCCGTAGC
AGCCCGCTACGGGCTTTTTCATGCCCTGCCCTAGCGTCCAAGCCTCACGGCCGCGCTCGGCCTCTCTGGC
GGCCTTCTGGCGCTCTTCCGCTTCCTCGCTCACTGACTCGCTGCGCTCGGTCGTTCGGCTGCGGCGAGCG
GTATCAGCTCACTCAAAGGCGGTAATACGGTTATCCACAGAATCAGGGGATAACGCAGGAAAGAACATGT
GAGCAAAAGGCCAGCAAAAGGCCAGGAACCGTAAAAAGGCCGCGTTGCTGGCGTTTTTCCATAGGCTCCG
CCCCCCTGACGAGCATCACAAAAATCGACGCTCAAGTCAGAGGTGGCGAAACCCGACAGGACTATAAAGA
TACCAGGCGTTTCCCCCTGGAAGCTCCCTCGTGCGCTCTCCTGTTCCGACCCTGCCGCTTACCGGATACC
TGTCCGCCTTTCTCCCTTCGGGAAGCGTGGCGCTTTTCCGCTGCATAACCCTGCTTCGGGGTCATTATAG
CGATTTTTTCGGTATATCCATCCTTTTTCGCACGATATACAGGATTTTGCCAAAGGGTTCGTGTAGACTT
TCCTTGGTGTATCCAACGGCGTCAGCCGGGCAGGATAGGTGAAGTAGGCCCACCCGCGAGCGGGTGTTCC
TTCTTCACTGTCCCTTATTCGCACCTGGCGGTGCTCAACGGGAATCCTGCTCTGCGAGGCTGGCCGGCTA
CCGCCGGCGTAACAGATGAGGGCAAGCGGATGGCTGATGAAACCAAGCCAACCAGGAAGGGCAGCCCACC
TATCAAGGTGTACTGCCTTCCAGACGAACGAAGAGCGATTGAGGAAAAGGCGGCGGCGGCCGGCATGAGC
CTGTCGGCCTACCTGCTGGCCGTCGGCCAGGGCTACAAAATCACGGGCGTCGTGGACTATGAGCACGTCC
GCGAGCTGGCCCGCATCAATGGCGACCTGGGCCGCCTGGGCGGCCTGCTGAAACTCTGGCTCACCGACGA
CCCGCGCACGGCGCGGTTCGGTGATGCCACGATCCTCGCCCTGCTGGCGAAGATCGAAGAGAAGCAGGAC
GAGCTTGGCAAGGTCATGATGGGCGTGGTCCGCCCGAGGGCAGAGCCATGACTTTTTTAGCCGCTAAAAC
GGCCGGGGGGTGCGCGTGATTGCCAAGCACGTCCCCATGCGCTCCATCAAGAAGAGCGACTTCGCGGAGC
TGGTGAAGTACATCACCGACGAGCAAGGCAAGACCGA
Features (pLannotate 1.2.2; 39 found; start..end, strand, type, name):
     11..642     +  rep_origin     oriV: incP origin of replication
    706..981     +  CDS            klaC (fragment): KLAC_ECOLX - Also known as telB. Protein predicted: Swiss-Prot protein existence level 4. Belongs to the kla operon, which is associated with cryptic tellurite resistance, and IncW plasmid fertility inhibition. From Escherichia coli.
   1177..1326    +  CDS            satA (fragment): STA_BACSU - Also known as yyaR. Experimental evidence at protein level: Swiss-Prot protein existence level 1. Involved in resistance to streptothricin, a broad-spectrum antibiotic produced by streptomycetes. Detoxifies streptothricin via acetylation of the beta amino group of the first beta-lysyl moiety of streptothricin. From Bacillus subtilis (strain 168).
   1335..2102    -  mobile_element IS1: prokaryotic transposable element IS1
   2294..3088    +  CDS            KanR: aminoglycoside phosphotransferase; aphA-3; confers resistance to kanamycin
   3387..4535    +  CDS            trfA: trans-acting replication protein that binds to and activates oriV
   4559..4622    +  CDS            TetR (fragment): tetracycline resistance regulatory protein; tetR
   6131..6155    +  misc_feature   LB T-DNA repeat: left border repeat from nopaline C58 T-DNA
   6209..6339    -  CDS            lacI (fragment): lac repressor; lacI; The lac repressor binds to the lac operator to inhibit transcription in E. coli. This inhibition can be relieved by adding lactose or isopropyl-β-D-thiogalactopyranoside (IPTG).
   6340..6640    -  rep_origin     M13 ori (fragment) (sequence partly withheld): M13 bacteriophage origin of replication; arrow indicates direction of (+) strand synthesis
   6638..6793    -  CDS            lacZα (fragment) (sequence partly withheld): LacZα fragment of β-galactosidase; lacZ fragment
   6831..6848    +  protein_bind   UAS (fragment): upstream activating sequence mediating Gal4-dependent induction Gal4
   6849..6866    +  protein_bind   UAS (fragment): upstream activating sequence mediating Gal4-dependent induction Gal4
   6867..6885    +  protein_bind   UAS (fragment): upstream activating sequence mediating Gal4-dependent induction Gal4
   6898..6915    +  protein_bind   UAS (fragment): upstream activating sequence mediating Gal4-dependent induction Gal4
   6916..6933    +  protein_bind   UAS (fragment): upstream activating sequence mediating Gal4-dependent induction Gal4
   6934..6952    +  protein_bind   UAS (fragment): upstream activating sequence mediating Gal4-dependent induction Gal4
   6950..6975    +  misc_feature   MCS (fragment): pUC18/19 multiple cloning site
   6999..7045    +  promoter       minimal CaMV 35S promoter: minimal 35S promoter from cauliflower mosaic virus
   7077..7101    +  protein_bind   attB1: mutant version of attB; recombination site for the Gateway® BP reaction BP Clonase™
   7599..7622    +  CDS            5xFLAG (fragment): five tandem FLAG® epitope tags
   7626..7650    -  protein_bind   attB2: mutant version of attB; recombination site for the Gateway® BP reaction BP Clonase™
   7700..7723    +  CDS            2xFLAG (fragment): two tandem FLAG® epitope tags
   7749..7829    +  CDS            RBCS.3A (fragment): RBS3_PEA - Experimental evidence at protein level: Swiss-Prot protein existence level 1. RuBisCO catalyzes two reactions: the carboxylation of D- ribulose 1,5-bisphosphate, the primary event in carbon dioxide fixation, as well as the oxidative fragmentation of the pentose substrate. Both reactions occur simultaneously and in competition at the same active site. Although the small subunit is not catalytic it is essential for maximal activity (Probable). Binds to abscisic acid (ABA); only half of the possible binding sites are occupied in the crystal; and there are indications this is a low affi
   8249..8501    -  terminator     NOS terminator: nopaline synthase terminator and poly(A) signal
   8554..9564    -  CDS            HygR: aminoglycoside phosphotransferase from E. coli; aph(4)-Ia; confers resistance to hygromycin
   9616..9799    -  promoter       NOS promoter: nopaline synthase promoter NOS promoter
   9960..10256   -  terminator     E9 terminator (fragment): terminator and polyadenylation signal from the pea rbcS-E9 gene
  10286..11116   -  CDS            Nr3c1 (fragment): GCR_RAT - Also known as Grl. Experimental evidence at protein level: Swiss-Prot protein existence level 1. [Isoform A]: Has transcriptional activation and repression activity. Mediates glucocorticoid-induced apoptosis. Promotes accurate chromosome segregation during mitosis. May act as a tumor suppressor. May play a negative role in adipogenesis through the regulation of lipolytic and antilipogenic gene expression. From Rattus norvegicus (Rat).
  11123..11356   -  CDS            VP16 AD: transcriptional activation domain of herpes simplex virus protein VP16 (Triezenberg et al., 1988; Cousens et al., 1989); UL48
  11366..11584   -  CDS            GAL4 DNA binding domain (fragment): DNA binding domain of the GAL4 transcriptional activator; Saccharomyces cerevisiae GAL4 (truncated)
  11622..11963   -  promoter       CaMV 35S promoter: strong constitutive promoter from cauliflower mosaic virus
  12478..12502   +  misc_feature   RB T-DNA repeat: right border repeat from nopaline C58 T-DNA
  12612..12861   -  CDS            TcR (fragment): tetracycline efflux protein; tetA; confers resistance to tetracycline
  12967..13617   +  CDS            TetR: tetracycline resistance regulatory protein; tetR
  13976..14166   -  rep_origin     ori (fragment): high-copy-number ColE1/pMB1/pBR322/pUC origin of replication
  14298..14407   +  oriT           oriT: incP origin of transfer
  14440..14811   +  CDS            traJ: oriT-recognizing protein; traJ
  14849..14935   +  CDS            traI (fragment): TRAI6_ECOLX - Experimental evidence at protein level: Swiss-Prot protein existence level 1. The initiation process of transfer DNA synthesis requires the interaction of at least three plasmid-specific components (TraH, I, and J) at the transfer origin resulting in the assembly of a specialised nucleoprotein complex - the relaxosome. Site- and strand-specific cleavage at the transfer origin is dependent on TraI and TraJ. From Escherichia coli.
