[The description below was written by a language model from this plasmid's Addgene catalogue record and pLannotate feature annotations shown in this document.]
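Description:
pTA7001-RWT4Ca_KDup is a roughly 15 kb binary T-DNA plasmid for glucocorticoid-inducible expression of a wheat (Triticum aestivum) gene fragment in Nicotiana benthamiana. The name refers to pTA7001, while the catalogue lists the backbone as pTA7006; the record does not explain the difference. The vector portion is a broad-host-range IncP replicon, with oriV and its activator trfA, plus oriT and traJ for conjugal mobilisation, consistent with the listed low copy number. It is selected in bacteria with kanamycin (aphA-3). The backbone also carries remnants of other elements, including an IS1 copy, tetracycline resistance gene sequences and a fragment of a ColE1-type origin.

Between the nopaline-type left and right borders lie three units. A CaMV 35S promoter drives the chimeric GVG transcription factor, composed of the GAL4 DNA-binding domain, the VP16 activation domain and the rat glucocorticoid receptor hormone-binding region, ending in the pea rbcS-E9 terminator. A NOS promoter–hygromycin phosphotransferase–NOS terminator cassette provides plant selection. The response unit consists of six GAL4 UAS repeats upstream of a minimal 35S promoter, followed by the Gateway-recombined insert flanked by attB1 and attB2. In this type of system, the glucocorticoid ligand activates GVG, which then binds the UAS sites and switches on the insert, so that potentially toxic or cell-death-inducing proteins can be expressed on demand.

The insert, Rwt4Ca_Dup, contains only the KDup region of the tandem kinase RWT4. FLAG epitope sequences are annotated both just inside attB2 and just downstream of it, suggesting a C-terminal FLAG tag for detection. A pea rbcS-3A fragment follows, presumably from the terminator region. The associated publication concerns RWT4 binding a fungal effector to activate defence, so the plasmid probably serves to test this domain in transient assays.
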