Addgene plasmid #237534: pTA7001-RWT4Ca_KDup
Purpose: Expression in Nicotiana benthamiana
Depositing lab: Gitta Coaker. Depositing organization: University of California, Davis. Publication: Wheat tandem kinase RWT4 directly binds a fungal effector to activate defense. Sung YC, Li Y, Bernasconi Z, Baik S, Asuke S, Keller B, Fahima T, Coaker G. Nat Genet. 2025 Apr 14. doi: 10.1038/s41588-025-02162-w. PubMed 40229601.
Backbone
  Vector backbone: pTA7006
  Vector type: Plant Expression
Growth in bacteria
  Bacterial resistance: Kanamycin, 50 μg/mL
  Growth temperature: 37°C
  Growth strain: DH5alpha
  Copy number: Low Copy
Gene/Insert
  Gene/Insert name: Rwt4Ca_Dup
  Species: Triticum aestivum
  Mutation: Only contains KDup region
  Cloning method: Gateway Cloning
Terms and licenses: Academic/Nonprofit Terms; Industry Terms: Not Available to Industry
Depositor comments: Please visit https://doi.org/10.1101/2024.04.30.591956 for bioRxiv preprint.
How to cite: pTA7001-RWT4Ca_KDup was a gift from Gitta Coaker (Addgene plasmid # 237534 ; http://n2t.net/addgene:237534 ; RRID:Addgene_237534)
